Addgene plasmid #14291: pAG416GAL-ECFP-ccdB
Purpose: (Empty Backbone)
Depositing lab: Susan Lindquist. Depositing organization: Whitehead Institute for Biomedical Research. Publication: A suite of Gateway cloning vectors for high-throughput genetic analysis in Saccharomyces cerevisiae. Alberti S, Gitler AD, Lindquist S. Yeast. 2007 Oct . 24(10):913-9. 10.1002/yea.1502 PubMed 17583893.
Backbone
  Vector backbone: pRS416
  Vector type: Yeast Expression ; Gateway Destination
  Selectable markers: URA3
Growth in bacteria
  Bacterial resistance: Chloramphenicol and Ampicillin, 25 & 100 μg/mL
  Growth temperature: 37°C
  Growth strain: ccdB Survival
  Growth instructions: DB3.1, ccdB Survival
  Copy number: Unknown
Gene/Insert
  Gene/Insert name: None
  Tag / fusion protein: ECFP (N terminal on backbone)
  Cloning method: Gateway Cloning
  Sequencing primers: 5′ EGFP-C
Terms and licenses: Academic/Nonprofit Terms; Industry Terms: Not Available to Industry
Depositor comments: Type of plasmid: CEN. This plasmid contains the Gateway technology from Invitrogen; Invitrogen requires purchasing of Gateway Clonase for carrying out the Gateway recombinational cloning reaction http://www.invitrogen.com Please note that the full plasmid sequence is provided as a reference only, and may not match the exact sequence of the plasmid.
How to cite: pAG416GAL-ECFP-ccdB was a gift from Susan Lindquist (Addgene plasmid # 14291 ; http://n2t.net/addgene:14291 ; RRID:Addgene_14291)
