[The description below was written by a language model from this plasmid's Addgene catalogue record and pLannotate feature annotations shown in this document.]
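Description:
pAG416GAL-ECFP-ccdB is an empty Gateway destination vector for expressing proteins in Saccharomyces cerevisiae, built on the pRS416 shuttle backbone. In yeast it is maintained as a centromeric plasmid through a CEN6/ARS element, which typically gives low, stable copy number, and it is selected by the URA3 auxotrophic marker, which can also be counterselected with 5-FOA. In E. coli it replicates from a ColE1/pUC-type origin and carries an ampicillin resistance gene. An f1 origin and remnants of the pBluescript-derived lac/lacZα region, with flanking T3 and T7 promoters, are also present from the parental backbone.

The expression unit consists of the galactose-inducible, Gal4-regulated GAL1 promoter, followed by an ECFP coding sequence, the Gateway cassette and the CYC1 transcription terminator. The cassette is bounded by attR1 and attR2 sites and contains a chloramphenicol resistance gene and the ccdB gyrase toxin gene. Because ccdB kills standard E. coli strains, the unrecombined vector must be propagated in a ccdB-tolerant host, with chloramphenicol helping to retain the cassette. In an LR recombination with an entry clone, the attR-flanked cassette is swapped for the gene of interest, and loss of ccdB provides negative selection against unreacted vector. A correctly framed insert is then expressed as a fusion with ECFP at its N terminus.

The vector carries no insert of its own and belongs to a suite of yeast Gateway vectors intended for high-throughput genetic analysis. It suits galactose-controlled expression of cyan-fluorescent fusions, for example to follow a protein's localisation. The depositor notes that the full sequence is a reference only and may not match the physical plasmid exactly.
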