Features (pLannotate 1.2.2; 28 found; start..end, strand, type, name):
     70..573     -  misc_feature   CEN/ARS: S. cerevisiae CEN6 centromere fused to an autonomously replicating sequence
    610..714     +  promoter       AmpR promoter: bla
    715..1575    +  CDS            AmpR: β-lactamase; bla; confers resistance to ampicillin, carbenicillin, and related antibiotics
   1746..2334    +  rep_origin     ori: high-copy-number ColE1/pMB1/pBR322/pUC origin of replication
   2517..2609    +  CDS            lacI (fragment): lac repressor; lacI; The lac repressor binds to the lac operator to inhibit transcription in E. coli. This inhibition can be relieved by adding lactose or isopropyl-β-D-thiogalactopyranoside (IPTG).
   2622..2643    +  protein_bind   CAP binding site: CAP binding activates transcription in the presence of cAMP. E. coli catabolite activator protein
   2658..2688    +  promoter       lac promoter: promoter for the E. coli lac operon
   2696..2712    +  protein_bind   lac operator: The lac repressor binds to the lac operator to inhibit transcription in E. coli. This inhibition can be relieved by adding lactose or isopropyl-β-D-thiogalactopyranoside (IPTG). lac repressor encoded by lacI
   2757..2775    +  promoter       T3 promoter: promoter for bacteriophage T3 RNA polymerase
   2799..3240    +  promoter       GAL1 promoter: S. cerevisiae GAL1; inducible promoter, regulated by Gal4
   3255..3278    +  misc_feature   MCS (fragment): pBluescript multiple cloning site
   3284..4000    +  CDS            ECFP: ECFP is a basic (constitutively fluorescent) cyan fluorescent protein published in 1996, derived from Aequorea victoria. It has low acid sensitivity.
   4025..4149    +  protein_bind   attR1: mutant version of attR; recombination site for the Gateway® LR reaction LR Clonase™
   4174..4204    +  promoter       lac UV5 promoter: E. coli lac promoter with an "up" mutation
   4228..4257    +  promoter       cat promoter (fragment): promoter of the E. coli cat gene encoding chloramphenicol acetyltransferase
   4258..4917    +  CDS            CmR: chloramphenicol acetyltransferase; cat; confers resistance to chloramphenicol
   5099..5257    +  CDS            ccdA (fragment): CCDA_ECO57 - Also known as H, letA. Experimental evidence at protein level: Swiss-Prot protein existence level 1. Antitoxin component of a type II toxin-antitoxin (TA) system which inhibits the post-segregational killing (PSK) of plasmid-free cells, also referred to as a plasmid addiction system. Binds to and blocks the activity of CcdB; will also remove bound CcdB protein from the CcdB-GyrA complex by forming a CcdA-CcdB complex, a process termed rejuvenation. Functions as a transcriptional corepressor for the ccdAB operon, repression also requires CcdB (By similarity). From Escherichia coli
   5262..5564    +  CDS            ccdB: CCDB_ECOLI - Also known as G, letB, letD. Experimental evidence at protein level: Swiss-Prot protein existence level 1. Toxic component of a type II toxin-antitoxin (TA) system, functioning in plasmid maintainence. Responsible for the post- segregational killing (PSK) of plasmid-free cells, also referred to as a plasmid addiction system. Half-life of over 2 hours. Cell killing by CcdB is accompanied by filamentation, defects in chromosome and plasmid segregation, defects in cell division, formation of anucleate cells, decreased DNA synthesis and plasmid loss. Interferes with the activity of DN
   5608..5732    -  protein_bind   attR2: mutant version of attR; recombination site for the Gateway® LR reaction LR Clonase™
   5739..5986    +  terminator     CYC1 terminator: S. cerevisiae CYC1; transcription terminator for CYC1
   6005..6023    -  promoter       T7 promoter: promoter for bacteriophage T7 RNA polymerase
   6031..6186    +  CDS            lacZα (fragment): LacZα fragment of β-galactosidase; lacZ fragment
   6194..6649    +  rep_origin     f1 ori (sequence partly withheld): f1 bacteriophage origin of replication; arrow indicates direction of (+) strand synthesis
   6650..6701    -  misc_feature   bom (fragment): basis of mobility region from pBR322
   6780..7583    -  CDS            URA3: orotidine-5'-phosphate decarboxylase, required for uracil biosynthesis; S. cerevisiae URA3; yeast auxotrophic marker, counterselectable with 5-fluoroorotic acid (5-FOA)
   7584..7799    -  promoter       URA3 promoter: S. cerevisiae URA3
   7814..7863    -  misc_feature   bom (fragment): basis of mobility region from pBR322
   7965..1       -  CDS            rop (fragment) (across the origin): Rop protein, which maintains plasmids at low copy number; rop
>Addgene plasmid #14291 | pAG416GAL-ECFP-ccdB | depositor full sequence | sequence record 7954 | Author sequence
GACGAAAGGGCCTCGTGATACGCCTATTTTTATAGGTTAATGTCATGATAATAATGGTTTCTTAGGACGG
ATCGCTTGCCTGTAACTTACACGCGCCTCGTATCTTTTAATGATGGAATAATTTGGGAATTTACTCTGTG
TTTATTTATTTTTATGTTTTGTATTTGGATTTTAGAAAGTAAATAAAGAAGGTAGAAGAGTTACGGAATG
AAGAAAAAAAAATAAACAAAGGTTTAAAAAATTTCAACAAAAAGCGTACTTTACATATATATTTATTAGA
CAAGAAAAGCAGATTAAATAGATATACATTCGATTAACGATAAGTAAAATGTAAAATCACAGGATTTTCG
TGTGTGGTCTTCTACACAGACAAGATGAAACAATTCGGCATTAATACCTGAGAGCAGGAAGAGCAAGATA
AAAGGTAGTATTTGTTGGCGATCCCCCTAGAGTCTTTTACATCTTCGGAAAACAAAAACTATTTTTTCTT
TAATTTCTTTTTTTACTTTCTATTTTTAATTTATATATTTATATTAAAAAATTTAAATTATAATTATTTT
TATAGCACGTGATGAAAAGGACCCAGGTGGCACTTTTCGGGGAAATGTGCGCGGAACCCCTATTTGTTTA
TTTTTCTAAATACATTCAAATATGTATCCGCTCATGAGACAATAACCCTGATAAATGCTTCAATAATATT
GAAAAAGGAAGAGTATGAGTATTCAACATTTCCGTGTCGCCCTTATTCCCTTTTTTGCGGCATTTTGCCT
TCCTGTTTTTGCTCACCCAGAAACGCTGGTGAAAGTAAAAGATGCTGAAGATCAGTTGGGTGCACGAGTG
GGTTACATCGAACTGGATCTCAACAGCGGTAAGATCCTTGAGAGTTTTCGCCCCGAAGAACGTTTTCCAA
TGATGAGCACTTTTAAAGTTCTGCTATGTGGCGCGGTATTATCCCGTATTGACGCCGGGCAAGAGCAACT
CGGTCGCCGCATACACTATTCTCAGAATGACTTGGTTGAGTACTCACCAGTCACAGAAAAGCATCTTACG
GATGGCATGACAGTAAGAGAATTATGCAGTGCTGCCATAACCATGAGTGATAACACTGCGGCCAACTTAC
TTCTGACAACGATCGGAGGACCGAAGGAGCTAACCGCTTTTTTGCACAACATGGGGGATCATGTAACTCG
CCTTGATCGTTGGGAACCGGAGCTGAATGAAGCCATACCAAACGACGAGCGTGACACCACGATGCCTGTA
GCAATGGCAACAACGTTGCGCAAACTATTAACTGGCGAACTACTTACTCTAGCTTCCCGGCAACAATTAA
TAGACTGGATGGAGGCGGATAAAGTTGCAGGACCACTTCTGCGCTCGGCCCTTCCGGCTGGCTGGTTTAT
TGCTGATAAATCTGGAGCCGGTGAGCGTGGGTCTCGCGGTATCATTGCAGCACTGGGGCCAGATGGTAAG
CCCTCCCGTATCGTAGTTATCTACACGACGGGGAGTCAGGCAACTATGGATGAACGAAATAGACAGATCG
CTGAGATAGGTGCCTCACTGATTAAGCATTGGTAACTGTCAGACCAAGTTTACTCATATATACTTTAGAT
TGATTTAAAACTTCATTTTTAATTTAAAAGGATCTAGGTGAAGATCCTTTTTGATAATCTCATGACCAAA
ATCCCTTAACGTGAGTTTTCGTTCCACTGAGCGTCAGACCCCGTAGAAAAGATCAAAGGATCTTCTTGAG
ATCCTTTTTTTCTGCGCGTAATCTGCTGCTTGCAAACAAAAAAACCACCGCTACCAGCGGTGGTTTGTTT
GCCGGATCAAGAGCTACCAACTCTTTTTCCGAAGGTAACTGGCTTCAGCAGAGCGCAGATACCAAATACT
GTCCTTCTAGTGTAGCCGTAGTTAGGCCACCACTTCAAGAACTCTGTAGCACCGCCTACATACCTCGCTC
TGCTAATCCTGTTACCAGTGGCTGCTGCCAGTGGCGATAAGTCGTGTCTTACCGGGTTGGACTCAAGACG
ATAGTTACCGGATAAGGCGCAGCGGTCGGGCTGAACGGGGGGTTCGTGCACACAGCCCAGCTTGGAGCGA
ACGACCTACACCGAACTGAGATACCTACAGCGTGAGCTATGAGAAAGCGCCACGCTTCCCGAAGGGAGAA
AGGCGGACAGGTATCCGGTAAGCGGCAGGGTCGGAACAGGAGAGCGCACGAGGGAGCTTCCAGGGGGAAA
CGCCTGGTATCTTTATAGTCCTGTCGGGTTTCGCCACCTCTGACTTGAGCGTCGATTTTTGTGATGCTCG
TCAGGGGGGCGGAGCCTATGGAAAAACGCCAGCAACGCGGCCTTTTTACGGTTCCTGGCCTTTTGCTGGC
CTTTTGCTCACATGTTCTTTCCTGCGTTATCCCCTGATTCTGTGGATAACCGTATTACCGCCTTTGAGTG
AGCTGATACCGCTCGCCGCAGCCGAACGACCGAGCGCAGCGAGTCAGTGAGCGAGGAAGCGGAAGAGCGC
CCAATACGCAAACCGCCTCTCCCCGCGCGTTGGCCGATTCATTAATGCAGCTGGCACGACAGGTTTCCCG
ACTGGAAAGCGGGCAGTGAGCGCAACGCAATTAATGTGAGTTACCTCACTCATTAGGCACCCCAGGCTTT
ACACTTTATGCTTCCGGCTCCTATGTTGTGTGGAATTGTGAGCGGATAACAATTTCACACAGGAAACAGC
TATGACCATGATTACGCCAAGCGCGCAATTAACCCTCACTAAAGGGAACAAAAGCTGGAGCTCTAGTACG
GATTAGAAGCCGCCGAGCGGGCGACAGCCCTCCGACGGAAGACTCTCCTCCGTGCGTCCTCGTCTTCACC
GGTCGCGTTCCTGAAACGCAGATGTGCCTCGCGCCGCACTGCTCCGAACAATAAAGATTCTACAATACTA
GCTTTTATGGTTATGAAGAGGAAAAATTGGCAGTAACCTGGCCCCACAAACCTTCAAATTAACGAATCAA
ATTAACAACCATAGGATGATAATGCGATTAGTTTTTTAGCCTTATTTCTGGGGTAATTAATCAGCGAAGC
GATGATTTTTGATCTATTAACAGATATATAAATGGAAAAGCTGCATAACCACTTTAACTAATACTTTCAA
CATTTTCAGTTTGTATTACTTCTTATTCAAATGTCATAAAAGTATCAACAAAAAATTGTTAATATACCTC
TATACTTTAACGTCAAGGAGAAAAAACCCCGGATTCTAGAACTAGTGGATCCCCCGGGACAAAATGGTGA
GCAAGGGCGAGGAGCTGTTCACCGGGGTGGTGCCCATCCTGGTCGAGCTGGACGGCGACGTAAACGGCCA
CAAGTTCAGCGTGTCCGGCGAGGGCGAGGGCGATGCCACCTACGGCAAGCTGACCCTGAAGTTCATCTGC
ACCACCGGCAAGCTGCCCGTGCCCTGGCCCACCCTCGTGACCACCCTGACCTGGGGCGTGCAGTGCTTCA
GCCGCTACCCCGACCACATGAAGCAGCACGACTTCTTCAAGTCCGCCATGCCCGAAGGCTACGTCCAGGA
GCGCACCATCTTCTTCAAGGACGACGGCAACTACAAGACCCGCGCCGAGGTGAAGTTCGAGGGCGACACC
CTGGTGAACCGCATCGAGCTGAAGGGCATCGACTTCAAGGAGGACGGCAACATCCTGGGGCACAAGCTGG
AGTACAACTACATCAGCCACAACGTCTATATCACCGCCGACAAGCAGAAGAACGGCATCAAGGCCAACTT
CAAGATCCGCCACAACATCGAGGACGGCAGCGTGCAGCTCGCCGACCACTACCAGCAGAACACCCCCATC
GGCGACGGCCCCGTGCTGCTGCCCGACAACCACTACCTGAGCACCCAGTCCGCCCTGAGCAAAGACCCCA
ACGAGAAGCGCGATCACATGGTCCTGCTGGAGTTCGTGACCGCCGCCGGGATCACTCTCGGCATGGACGA
GCTGTACAAGGGTGGACCAGGTGGTGGACATCAAACAAGTTTGTACAAAAAAGCTGAACGAGAAACGTAA
AATGATATAAATATCAATATATTAAATTAGATTTTGCATAAAAAACAGACTACATAATACTGTAAAACAC
AACATATCCAGTCACTATGGCGGCCGCATTAGGCACCCCAGGCTTTACACTTTATGCTTCCGGCTCGTAT
AATGTGTGGATTTTGAGTTAGGATCCGTCGAGATTTTCAGGAGCTAAGGAAGCTAAAATGGAGAAAAAAA
TCACTGGATATACCACCGTTGATATATCCCAATGGCATCGTAAAGAACATTTTGAGGCATTTCAGTCAGT
TGCTCAATGTACCTATAACCAGACCGTTCAGCTGGATATTACGGCCTTTTTAAAGACCGTAAAGAAAAAT
AAGCACAAGTTTTATCCGGCCTTTATTCACATTCTTGCCCGCCTGATGAATGCTCATCCGGAATTCCGTA
TGGCAATGAAAGACGGTGAGCTGGTGATATGGGATAGTGTTCACCCTTGTTACACCGTTTTCCATGAGCA
AACTGAAACGTTTTCATCGCTCTGGAGTGAATACCACGACGATTTCCGGCAGTTTCTACACATATATTCG
CAAGATGTGGCGTGTTACGGTGAAAACCTGGCCTATTTCCCTAAAGGGTTTATTGAGAATATGTTTTTCG
TCTCAGCCAATCCCTGGGTGAGTTTCACCAGTTTTGATTTAAACGTGGCCAATATGGACAACTTCTTCGC
CCCCGTTTTCACCATGGGCAAATATTATACGCAAGGCGACAAGGTGCTGATGCCGCTGGCGATTCAGGTT
CATCATGCCGTCTGTGATGGCTTCCATGTCGGCAGAATGCTTAATGAATTACAACAGTACTGCGATGAGT
GGCAGGGCGGGGCGTAAACGCCGCGTGGATCCGGCTTACTAAAAGCCAGATAACAGTATGCGTATTTGCG
CGCTGATTTTTGCGGTATAAGAATATATACTGATATGTATACCCGAAGTATGTCAAAAAGAGGTATGCTA
TGAAGCAGCGTATTACAGTGACAGTTGACAGCGACAGCTATCAGTTGCTCAAGGCATATATGATGTCAAT
ATCTCCGGTCTGGTAAGCACAACCATGCAGAATGAAGCCCGTCGTCTGCGTGCCGAACGCTGGAAAGCGG
AAAATCAGGAAGGGATGGCTGAGGTCGCCCGGTTTATTGAAATGAACGGCTCTTTTGCTGACGAGAACAG
GGGCTGGTGAAATGCAGTTTAAGGTTTACACCTATAAAAGAGAGAGCCGTTATCGTCTGTTTGTGGATGT
ACAGAGTGATATTATTGACACGCCCGGGCGACGGATGGTGATCCCCCTGGCCAGTGCACGTCTGCTGTCA
GATAAAGTCTCCCGTGAACTTTACCCGGTGGTGCATATCGGGGATGAAAGCTGGCGCATGATGACCACCG
ATATGGCCAGTGTGCCGGTCTCCGTTATCGGGGAAGAAGTGGCTGATCTCAGCCACCGCGAAAATGACAT
CAAAAACGCCATTAACCTGATGTTCTGGGGAATATAAATGTCAGGCTCCCTTATACACAGCCAGTCTGCA
GGTCGACCATAGTGACTGGATATGTTGTGTTTTACAGTATTATGTAGTCTGTTTTTTATGCAAAATCTAA
TTTAATATATTGATATTTATATCATTTTACGTTTCTCGTTCAGCTTTCTTGTACAAAGTGGTTCGATGTC
ATGTAATTAGTTATGTCACGCTTACATTCACGCCCTCCCCCCACATCCGCTCTAACCGAAAAGGAAGGAG
TTAGACAACCTGAAGTCTAGGTCCCTATTTATTTTTTTATAGTTATGTTAGTATTAAGAACGTTATTTAT
ATTTCAAATTTTTCTTTTTTTTCTGTACAGACGCGTGTACGCATGTAACATTATACTGAAAACCTTGCTT
GAGAAGGTTTTGGGACGCTCGAAGGCTTTAATTTGCGGCCGGTACCCAATTCGCCCTATAGTGAGTCGTA
TTACGCGCGCTCACTGGCCGTCGTTTTACAACGTCGTGACTGGGAAAACCCTGGCGTTACCCAACTTAAT
CGCCTTGCAGCACATCCCCCTTTCGCCAGCTGGCGTAATAGCGAAGAGGCCCGCACCGATCGCCCTTCCC
AACAGTTGCGCAGCCTGAATGGCGAATGGCGCG
[124 nt withheld, positions 6194-6317]
C
[91 nt withheld, positions 6319-6409]
A
[49 nt withheld, positions 6411-6459]
CCTTTGACGTTGGAGTCCACGTTCTTT
[37 nt withheld, positions 6487-6523]
ACCCTATCTCGGTCTATTCTTTTGATTTATAAGGGATTTTGCCGATTTCGGCCTATTGGTTAAAAAATGA
GCTGATTTAACAAAAATTTAACGCGAATTTTAACAAAATATTAACGTTTACAATTTCCTGATGCGGTATT
TTCTCCTTACGCATCTGTGCGGTATTTCACACCGCATAGGGTAATAACTGATATAATTAAATTGAAGCTC
TAATTTGTGAGTTTAGTATACATGCATTTACTTATAATACAGTTTTTTAGTTTTGCTGGCCGCATCTTCT
CAAATATGCTTCCCAGCCTGCTTTTCTGTAACGTTCACCCTCTACCTTAGCATCCCTTCCCTTTGCAAAT
AGTCCTCTTCCAACAATAATAATGTCAGATCCTGTAGAGACCACATCATCCACGGTTCTATACTGTTGAC
CCAATGCGTCTCCCTTGTCATCTAAACCCACACCGGGTGTCATAATCAACCAATCGTAACCTTCATCTCT
TCCACCCATGTCTCTTTGAGCAATAAAGCCGATAACAAAATCTTTGTCGCTCTTCGCAATGTCAACAGTA
CCCTTAGTATATTCTCCAGTAGATAGGGAGCCCTTGCATGACAATTCTGCTAACATCAAAAGGCCTCTAG
GTTCCTTTGTTACTTCTTCTGCCGCCTGCTTCAAACCGCTAACAATACCTGGGCCCACCACACCGTGTGC
ATTCGTAATGTCTGCCCATTCTGCTATTCTGTATACACCCGCAGAGTACTGCAATTTGACTGTATTACCA
ATGTCAGCAAATTTTCTGTCTTCGAAGAGTAAAAAATTGTACTTGGCGGATAATGCCTTTAGCGGCTTAA
CTGTGCCCTCCATGGAAAAATCAGTCAAGATATCCACATGTGTTTTTAGTAAACAAATTTTGGGACCTAA
TGCTTCAACTAACTCCAGTAATTCCTTGGTGGTACGAACATCCAATGAAGCACACAAGTTTGTTTGCTTT
TCGTGCATGATATTAAATAGCTTGGCAGCAACAGGACTAGGATGAGTAGCAGCACGTTCCTTATATGTAG
CTTTCGACATGATTTATCTTCGTTTCCTGCAGGTTTTTGTTCTGTGCAGTTGGGTTAAGAATACTGGGCA
ATTTCATGTTTCTTCAACACTACATATGCGTATATATACCAATCTAAGTCTGTGCTCCTTCCTTCGTTCT
TCCTTCTGTTCGGAGATTACCGAATCAAAAAAATTTCAAAGAAACCGAAATCAAAAAAAAGAATAAAAAA
AAAATGATGAATTGAATTGAAAAGCTGTGGTATGGTGCACTCTCAGTACAATCTGCTCTGATGCCGCATA
GTTAAGCCAGCCCCGACACCCGCCAACACCCGCTGACGCGCCCTGACGGGCTTGTCTGCTCCCGGCATCC
GCTTACAGACAAGCTGTGACCGTCTCCGGGAGCTGCATGTGTCAGAGGTTTTCACCGTCATCACCGAAAC
GCGCGA
