>Addgene plasmid #14291 | pAG416GAL-ECFP-ccdB | addgene partial sequence | sequence record 20814 | EXFP-R 5'-GTCTTGTAGTTGCCGTCGTC-3'
CTTCGGGCATGGCGGACTTGAAGAAGTCGTGCTGCTTCATGTGGTCGGGGTAGCGGCTGAAGCACTGCAC
GCCCCAGGTCAGGGTGGTCACGAGGGTGGGCCAGGGCACGGGCAGCTTGCCGGTGGTGCAGATGAACTTC
AGGGTCAGCTTGCCGTAGGTGGCATCGCCCTCGCCCTCGCCGGACACGCTGAACTTGTGGCCGTTTACGT
CGCCGTCCAGCTCGACCAGGATGGGCACCACCCCGGTGAACAGCTCCTCGCCCTTGCTCACCATTTTGTC
CCGGGGGATCCACTAGTTCTAGAATCCGGGGTTTTTTCTCCTTGACGTTAAAGTATANAGGTATATTAAC
AATTTTTTGTTGATACTTTTATTACATTTGAATAAAAAGTAATACAAACCGAAAATGTTGAAAGTATTAG
TTAAAGTGGTTATGCAGTTTTTGCATTTATATACCTGTTAATAGATCAAAAAT
