>Addgene plasmid #14291 | pAG416GAL-ECFP-ccdB | addgene partial sequence | sequence record 20815 | 14291 with pRS_marker
CCTTTTCATTCATCATTTTTTTTTTATTCTTTTTTTTGATTTCGGTTTCCTTGAAATTTTTTTGATTCGG
TAATCTCCGAACAGAAGGAAGAACGAAGGAAGGAGCACAGACTTAGATTGGTATATATACGCATATGTAG
TGTTGAAGAAACATGAAATTGCCCAGTATTCTTAACCCAACTGCACAGAACAAAAACCTGCAGGAAACGA
AGATAAATCATGTCGAAAGCTACATATAAGGAACGTGCTGCTACTCATCCTAGTCCTGTTGCTGCCAAGC
TATTTAATATCATGCACGAAAAGCAAACAAACTTGTGTGCTTCATTGGATGTTCGTACCACCAAGGAATT
ACTGGAGTTAGTTGAAGCATTAGGTCCCAAAATTTGTTTACTAAAAACACATGTGGATATCTTGACTGAT
TTTTCCATGGAGGGCACAGTTAAGCCGCTAAAGGCATTATCCGCCAAGTACAATTTTTTACTCTTCGAAG
ACAGAAAATTTGCTGACATTGGTAATACAGTCAAATTGCAGTACTCTGCGGGTGTATACAGAATAGCAGA
ATGGGCAGACATTACGAATGCACACGGTGTGGTGGGCCCAGGTATTGTTAGCGGTTTGAAGCAG
